Addgene plasmid #63739: pCVD364
Purpose: V cholerae 395 nanH gene cloned into the BamHI site of pCVD315
Depositing lab: James Kaper. Depositing organization: University of Maryland, Baltimore. Publication: Cloning and expression of the Vibrio cholerae neuraminidase gene nanH in Escherichia coli. Vimr ER, Lawrisuk L, Galen J, Kaper JB. J Bacteriol. 1988 Apr;170(4):1495-504. PubMed 2832365.
Backbone
  Vector backbone: pCVD315
  Backbone manufacturer: Franklin lab
  Total vector size (bp): 8700
  Vector type: Bacterial Expression
Growth in bacteria
  Bacterial resistance: Ampicillin, 100 μg/mL
  Growth temperature: 37°C
  Growth strain: DH5alpha
  Copy number: High Copy
Gene/Insert
  Gene/Insert name: nanH
  Species: V. cholerae
  Insert size (bp): 4800
  Cloning method: Restriction Enzyme; 5′ cloning site BamHI (destroyed during cloning); 3′ cloning site BamHI (destroyed during cloning)
  Sequencing primers: 5′ pBRforEco
Terms and licenses: Academic/Nonprofit Terms; Industry Terms: Not Available to Industry
Depositor comments: See also Galen et. al. 1990. Advances in Research on Cholera and related Diarrheas, 7, eds., R.B. Sack, Y. Zinnaka p143-153 KTK Scientific Publishers, Tokyo
How to cite: pCVD364 was a gift from James Kaper (Addgene plasmid # 63739 ; http://n2t.net/addgene:63739 ; RRID:Addgene_63739)
