[The description below was written by a language model from this plasmid's Addgene catalogue record.]
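Description:
pCVD364 is a bacterial expression plasmid carrying the neuraminidase (sialidase) gene nanH from Vibrio cholerae strain 395. It was made by inserting a fragment of roughly 4.8 kb of V. cholerae DNA into the BamHI site of the pCVD315 backbone, giving a total size of about 8.7 kb. Both BamHI junctions were destroyed during cloning, so the insert cannot be released again with that enzyme. The plasmid is maintained at high copy number in standard E. coli cloning strains and is selected with ampicillin. The record does not name the origin of replication. The use of a pBR-type sequencing primer suggests a pBR322-related backbone, but this is not stated explicitly.

The record does not state which promoter drives nanH. Because the insert is considerably larger than a single gene would need, it likely includes flanking V. cholerae sequence, and expression could come from the native regulatory region, but this cannot be confirmed from the fields given. No tags, reporters or other engineered elements are listed, and no feature table is available to define the gene's position or orientation within the insert.

The construct comes from work on cloning and expressing V. cholerae neuraminidase in E. coli. This enzyme removes sialic acid residues from host glycoconjugates and is thought to increase the availability of the GM1 ganglioside receptor for cholera toxin. The plasmid is suited as a source of the cloned nanH gene for producing the enzyme recombinantly, for subcloning or mutagenesis, and for studies of neuraminidase in cholera pathogenesis.
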