>Addgene plasmid #63739 | pCVD364 | addgene partial sequence | sequence record 108216 | pBRforEco 5'-AATAGGCGTATCACGAGGC-3'
GGATCTGTTCTATTCCCCGACACCCGAACAACTTTCACAGTTTCACTGGCCAACCAAAGGCAAAGTTCTT
GTAACGGTCGCGGCTGAAAACCTCTCCATCGACTCACTAAAGTGGTTAAAGGATCATCATGTTACTCTCT
CGTGTGGTCACAGTAATGCCACTACAGCCCAATTAACCACTGAGAAGTTAGCTCTCATTGATGGATTTAC
CCACTTATTTAATGCCATGTCGCCTTTTGAGAGTCGTGAACCCGGAGTTGTCGGTACAGCATTGAATACC
GATCATGCTTGGTGTTCAGTAATAACTGATGGAATTCATGTCCATCCACAAAGTTTTTTACTCGCTAAGC
GAATCAAACCTAAAGACAAACTTCTTATTGTTACCGATGCCATGGCTAGCCTTGGCAGTGTGACTAGCCA
GTTTGAATTGGATGGGGAAACCATTCGCGTCATCGATAATAAACTGATTAATAGCAGAGGCAATCTTGCG
GGAGCACACATCGGGATGGATGAATCGGTTGCCAATGTTATTCGTTGGGGAATCGCGGAAGATGAAGCAT
TAAAAATGGCCTCGTCTTATCCGGCTCAAGCAATTCAATGTGATGATTTAGGGCAACTAAAACCCAATTA
TCGAGCCGCCGCC
